>Addgene plasmid #144912 | TFORF3436 | addgene full sequence | sequence record 404471 | Addgene NGS Result
TTAATGTAGTCTTATGCAATACTCTTGTAGTCTTGCAACATGGTAACGATGAGTTAGCAACATGCCTTAC
AAGGAGAGAAAAAGCACCGTGCATGCCGATTGGTGGAAGTAAGGTGGTACGATCGTGCCTTATTAGGAAG
GCAACAGACGGGTCTGACATGGATTGGACGAACCACTGAATTGCCGCATTGCAGAGATATTGTATTTAAG
TGCCTAGCTCGATACATAAACGGGTCTCTCTGGTTAGACCAGATCTGAGCCTGGGAGCTCTCTGGCTAAC
TAGGGAACCCACTGCTTAAGCCTCAATAAAGCTTGCCTTGAGTGCTTCAAGTAGTGTGTGCCCGTCTGTT
GTGTGACTCTGGTAACTAGAGATCCCTCAGACCCTTTTAGTCAGTGTGGAAAATCTCTAGCAGTGGCGCC
CGAACAGGGACTTGAAAGCGAAAGGGAAACCAGAGGAGCTCTCTCGACGCAGGACTCGGCTTGCTGAAGC
GCGCACGGCAAGAGGCGAGGGGCGGCGACTGGTGAGTACGCCAAAAATTTTGACTAGCGGAGGCTAGAAG
GAGAGAGATGGGTGCGAGAGCGTCAGTATTAAGCGGGGGAGAATTAGATCGCGATGGGAAAAAATTCGGT
TAAGGCCAGGGGGAAAGAAAAAATATAAATTAAAACATATAGTATGGGCAAGCAGGGAGCTAGAACGATT
CGCAGTTAATCCTGGCCTGTTAGAAACATCAGAAGGCTGTAGACAAATACTGGGACAGCTACAACCATCC
CTTCAGACAGGATCAGAAGAACTTAGATCATTATATAATACAGTAGCAACCCTCTATTGTGTGCATCAAA
GGATAGAGATAAAAGACACCAAGGAAGCTTTAGACAAGATAGAGGAAGAGCAAAACAAAAGTAAGACCAC
CGCACAGCAAGCGGCCGCTGATCTTCAGACCTGGAGGAGGAGATATGAGGGACAATTGGAGAAGTGAATT
ATATAAATATAAAGTAGTAAAAATTGAACCATTAGGAGTAGCACCCACCAAGGCAAAGAGAAGAGTGGTG
CAGAGAGAAAAAAGAGCAGTGGGAATAGGAGCTTTGTTCCTTGGGTTCTTGGGAGCAGCAGGAAGCACTA
TGGGCGCAGCGTCAATGACGCTGACGGTACAGGCCAGACAATTATTGTCTGGTATAGTGCAGCAGCAGAA
CAATTTGCTGAGGGCTATTGAGGCGCAACAGCATCTGTTGCAACTCACAGTCTGGGGCATCAAGCAGCTC
CAGGCAAGAATCCTGGCTGTGGAAAGATACCTAAAGGATCAACAGCTCCTGGGGATTTGGGGTTGCTCTG
GAAAACTCATTTGCACCACTGCTGTGCCTTGGAATGCTAGTTGGAGTAATAAATCTCTGGAACAGATTTG
GAATCACACGACCTGGATGGAGTGGGACAGAGAAATTAACAATTACACAAGCTTAATACACTCCTTAATT
GAAGAATCGCAAAACCAGCAAGAAAAGAATGAACAAGAATTATTGGAATTAGATAAATGGGCAAGTTTGT
GGAATTGGTTTAACATAACAAATTGGCTGTGGTATATAAAATTATTCATAATGATAGTAGGAGGCTTGGT
AGGTTTAAGAATAGTTTTTGCTGTACTTTCTATAGTGAATAGAGTTAGGCAGGGATATTCACCATTATCG
TTTCAGACCCACCTCCCAACCCCGAGGGGACCCATGCATTGCATCTCAATTAGTCAGCAACCAGGTGTGG
AAAGTCCCCAGGCTCCCCAGCAGGCAGAAGTATGCAAAGCATGCGTCTCAATTAGTCAGCAACCATAGTC
CCGCCCCTAACTCCGCCCATCCCGCCCCTAACTCCGCCCAGTTCCGCCCATTCTCCGCCCCATGGCTGAC
TAATTTTTTTTATTTATGCAGAGGCCGAGGCCGCCTCGGCCTCTGAGCTATTCCAGAAGTAGTGAGGAGG
CTTTTTTGGAGGCCTAGGCTTTTGCAAAAAGCTTTCTAGAGGTACCACCGGAGCTTACCATGACCGAGTA
CAAGCCCACGGTGCGCCTCGCCACCCGCGACGACGTCCCCAGGGCCGTACGCACCCTCGCCGCCGCGTTC
GCCGACTACCCCGCCACGCGCCACACCGTCGATCCGGACCGCCACATCGAGCGGGTCACCGAGCTGCAAG
AACTCTTCCTCACGCGCGTCGGGCTCGACATCGGCAAGGTGTGGGTCGCGGACGACGGCGCCGCCGTGGC
GGTCTGGACCACGCCGGAGAGCGTCGAAGCGGGGGCGGTGTTCGCCGAGATCGGCCCGCGCATGGCCGAG
TTGAGCGGTTCCCGGCTGGCCGCGCAGCAACAGATGGAAGGCCTCCTGGCGCCGCACCGGCCCAAGGAGC
CCGCGTGGTTCCTGGCCACCGTCGGCGTCTCGCCCGACCACCAGGGCAAGGGTCTGGGCAGCGCCGTCGT
GCTCCCCGGAGTGGAGGCGGCCGAGCGCGCCGGGGTGCCCGCCTTCCTGGAGACCTCCGCGCCCCGCAAC
CTCCCCTTCTACGAGCGGCTCGGCTTCACCGTCACCGCCGACGTCGAGGTGCCCGAAGGACCGCGCACCT
GGTGCATGACCCGCAAGCCCGGTGCCAGTTAACGAATTCTAGATCTTGAGACAAATGGCAGTATTCATCC
ACAATTTTAAAAGAAAAGGGGGGATTGGGGGGTACAGTGCAGGGGAAAGAATAGTAGACATAATAGCAAC
AGACATACAAACTAAAGAATTACAAAAACAAATTACAAAAATTCAAAATTTTCGGGTTTATTACAGGGAC
AGCAGAGATCCACTTTGGCGCCGGCTCGAGGCCTGCAGGTGCAAAGATGGATAAAGTTTTAAACAGAGAG
GAATCTTTGCAGCTAATGGACCTTCTAGGTCTTGAAAGGAGTGGGAATTGGCTCCGGTGCCCGTCAGTGG
GCAGAGCGCACATCGCCCACAGTCCCCGAGAAGTTGGGGGGAGGGGTCGGCAATTGAACCGGTGCCTAGA
GAAGGTGGCGCGGGGTAAACTGGGAAAGTGATGTCGTGTACTGGCTCCGCCTTTTTCCCGAGGGTGGGGG
AGAACCGTATATAAGTGCAGTAGTCGCCGTGAACGTTCTTTTTCGCAACGGGTTTGCCGCCAGAACACAG
GTAAGTGCCGTGTGTGGTTCCCGCGGGCCTGGCCTCTTTACGGGTTATGGCCCTTGCGTGCCTTGAATTA
CTTCCACCTGGCTGCAGTACGTGATTCTTGATCCCGAGCTTCGGGTTGGAAGTGGGTGGGAGAGTTCGAG
GCCTTGCGCTTAAGGAGCCCCTTCGCCTCGTGCTTGAGTTGAGGCCTGGCCTGGGCGCTGGGGCCGCCGC
GTGCGAATCTGGTGGCACCTTCGCGCCTGTCTCGCTGCTTTCGATAAGTCTCTAGCCATTTAAAATTTTT
GATGACCTGCTGCGACGCTTTTTTTCTGGCAAGATAGTCTTGTAAATGCGGGCCAAGATCTGCACACTGG
TATTTCGGTTTTTGGGGCCGCGGGCGGCGACGGGGCCCGTGCGTCCCAGCGCACATGTTCGGCGAGGCGG
GGCCTGCGAGCGCGGCCACCGAGAATCGGACGGGGGTAGTCTCAAGCTGGCCGGCCTGCTCTGGTGCCTG
GCCTCGCGCCGCCGTGTATCGCCCCGCCCTGGGCGGCAAGGCTGGCCCGGTCGGCACCAGTTGCGTGAGC
GGAAAGATGGCCGCTTCCCGGCCCTGCTGCAGGGAGCTCAAAATGGAGGACGCGGCGCTCGGGAGAGCGG
GCGGGTGAGTCACCCACACAAAGGAAAAGGGCCTTTCCGTCCTCAGCCGTCGCTTCATGTGACTCCACGG
AGTACCGGGCGCCGTCCAGGCACCTCGATTAGTTCTCGAGCTTTTGGAGTACGTCGTCTTTAGGTTGGGG
GGAGGGGTTTTATGCGATGGAGTTTCCCCACACTGAGTGGGTGGAGACTGAAGTTAGGCCAGCTTGGCAC
TTGATGTAATTCTCCTTGGAATTTGCCCTTTTTGAGTTTGGATCTTGGTTCATTCTCAAGCCTCAGACAG
TGGTTCAAAGTTTTTTTCTTCCATTTCAGGTGTCGTGAGGCTAGCATCGATTGATCAACAAGTTTGTACA
AAAAAGTTGGCATGGAGTTTCCCGGAGGAAATGACAATTACCTGACGATCACAGGGCCTTCGCACCCCTT
CCTGTCAGGGGCCGAGACATTCCATACACCAAGCTTGGGTGATGAGGAATTTGAAATCCCACCTATCTCC
TTGGATTCTGATCCCTCATTGGCTGTCTCAGATGTGGTTGGCCACTTTGATGACCTGGCAGACCCTTCCT
CTTCACAGGATGGCAGTTTTTCAGCCCAGTATGGGGTCCAGACATTGGACATGCCTGTGGGCATGACCCA
TGGCTTGATGGAGCAGGGCGGGGGGCTCCTGAGTGGGGGCTTGACCATGGACTTGGACCACTCTATAGGA
ACTCAGTATAGTGCCAACCCACCTGTTACAATTGATGTACCAATGACAGACATGACATCTGGCTTGATGG
GGCATAGCCAGTTGACCACCATTGATCAGTCAGAACTGAGTTCCCAGCTGGGTTTGAGCCTAGGGGGTGG
CACCATCCTGCCACCTGCCCAGTCACCTGAAGATCGTCTTTCAACCACCCCTTCACCTACTAGTTCACTT
CACGAGGATGGTGTTGAGGATTTCCGGAGGCAACTTCCCAGCCAGAAGACAGTCGTGGTGGAAGCAGGGA
AAAAGCAGAAGGCCCCAAAGAAGAGAAAAAAGAAAGATCCTAATGAACCTCAGAAACCAGTTTCAGCATA
TGCTTTATTCTTTCGTGATACACAGGCTGCCATCAAGGGACAGAATCCTAATGCCACTTTTGGTGAGGTT
TCAAAAATTGTGGCCTCCATGTGGGATAGTCTTGGAGAGGAGCAAAAACAGGTATATAAGAGGAAAACTG
AGGCTGCCAAGAAAGAGTATCTGAAGGCACTGGCTGCTTACAAAGACAACCAGGAGTGTCAGGCCACTGT
GGAAACAGTGGAATTGGATCCAGCACCACCATCACAAACTCCTTCTCCACCTCCTATGGCTACTGTTGAC
CCAGCATCTCCAGCACCAGCTTCAATAGAGCCCCCTGCCCTGTCCCCATCCATTGTTGTTAACTCCACCC
TCTCATCCTATGTGGCAAACCAGGCATCTTCTGGAGCTGGGGGTCAGCCCAATATCACCAAGTTGATTAT
TACCAAACAAATGTTGCCCTCTTCTATTACTATGTCTCAAGGAGGGATGGTTACTGTTATCCCAGCCACA
GTGGTGACCTCCCGAGGGCTCCAACTAGGCCAAACCAGTACAGCTACTATCCAGCCCAGTCAACAAGCCC
AGATTGTCACTCGGTCAGTGTTGCAGGCAGCAGCAGCTGCTGCTGCTGCTGCTTCTATGCAACTGCCTCC
ACCCCGACTACAGCCCCCTCCATTACAACAGATGCCACAGCCCCCGACTCAGCAGCAAGTTACCATTCTG
CAGCAGCCTCCTCCACTCCAGGCCATGCAACAGCCTCCACCTCAGAAAGTTCGAATCAATTTACAGCAAC
AGCCTCCTCCTCTGCAGATCAAGAGTGTGCCTCTACCCACTTTGAAAATGCAGACTACCTTAGTCCCACC
AACTGTGGAAAGTAGTCCTGAGCGGCCTATGAACAACAGCCCTGAGGCCCATACAGTGGAGGCACCTTCT
CCTGAGACTATCTGTGAGATGATCACAGATGTAGTTCCTGAGGTTGAGTCTCCTTCTCAGATGGATGTTG
AATTGGTGAGTGGGTCTCCTGTGGCACTCTCACCCCAGCCTCGATGTGTGAGGTCTGGTTGTGAGAACCC
TCCCATTGTGAGTAAGGACTGGGACAATGAATACTGCAGCAATGAGTGTGTGGTGAAGCACTGCAGGGAT
GTATTCTTGGCCTGGGTAGCCTCTAGAAATTCAAACACAGTGGTGTTTGTGAAATACCCAACTTTCTTGT
ACAAAGTGGTTGATATCGGTAAGCCTATCCCTAACCCTCTCCTCGGTCTCGATTCTACGTAGTAATGAAC
TAGTCCGTAACTTGAAAGTATTTCGATTTCTTGGCTTTATATATCTTGTGGAAAGGACGACTAAAAGCTT
GAGACCCAGTTATGACGCGTTAAGTCGACAATCAACCTCTGGATTACAAAATTTGTGAAAGATTGACTGG
TATTCTTAACTATGTTGCTCCTTTTACGCTATGTGGATACGCTGCTTTAATGCCTTTGTATCATGCTATT
GCTTCCCGTATGGCTTTCATTTTCTCCTCCTTGTATAAATCCTGGTTGCTGTCTCTTTATGAGGAGTTGT
GGCCCGTTGTCAGGCAACGTGGCGTGGTGTGCACTGTGTTTGCTGACGCAACCCCCACTGGTTGGGGCAT
TGCCACCACCTGTCAGCTCCTTTCCGGGACTTTCGCTTTCCCCCTCCCTATTGCCACGGCGGAACTCATC
GCCGCCTGCCTTGCCCGCTGCTGGACAGGGGCTCGGCTGTTGGGCACTGACAATTCCGTGGTGTTGTCGG
GGAAATCATCGTCCTTTCCTTGGCTGCTCGCCTGTGTTGCCACCTGGATTCTGCGCGGGACGTCCTTCTG
CTACGTCCCTTCGGCCCTCAATCCAGCGGACCTTCCTTCCCGCGGCCTGCTGCCGGCTCTGCGGCCTCTT
CCGCGTCTTCGCCTTCGCCCTCAGACGAGTCGGATCTCCCTTTGGGCCGCCTCCCCGCGTCGACTTTAAG
ACCAATGACTTACAAGGCAGCTGTAGATCTTAGCCACTTTTTAAAAGAAAAGGGGGGACTGGAAGGGCTA
ATTCACTCCCAACGAAGACAAGATCTGCTTTTTGCTTGTACTGGGTCTCTCTGGTTAGACCAGATCTGAG
CCTGGGAGCTCTCTGGCTAACTAGGGAACCCACTGCTTAAGCCTCAATAAAGCTTGCCTTGAGTGCTTCA
AGTAGTGTGTGCCCGTCTGTTGTGTGACTCTGGTAACTAGAGATCCCTCAGACCCTTTTAGTCAGTGTGG
AAAATCTCTAGCAGTACGTATAGTAGTTCATGTCATCTTATTATTCAGTATTTATAACTTGCAAAGAAAT
GAATATCAGAGAGTGAGAGGAACTTGTTTATTGCAGCTTATAATGGTTACAAATAAAGCAATAGCATCAC
AAATTTCACAAATAAAGCATTTTTTTCACTGCATTCTAGTTGTGGTTTGTCCAAACTCATCAATGTATCT
TATCATGTCTGGCTCTAGCTATCCCGCCCCTAACTCCGCCCATCCCGCCCCTAACTCCGCCCAGTTCCGC
CCATTCTCCGCCCCATGGCTGACTAATTTTTTTTATTTATGCAGAGGCCGAGGCCGCCTCGGCCTCTGAG
CTATTCCAGAAGTAGTGAGGAGGCTTTTTTGGAGGCCTAGGGACGTACCCAATTCGCCCTATAGTGAGTC
GTATTACGCGCGCTCACTGGCCGTCGTTTTACAACGTCGTGACTGGGAAAACCCTGGCGTTACCCAACTT
AATCGCCTTGCAGCACATCCCCCTTTCGCCAGCTGGCGTAATAGCGAAGAGGCCCGCACCGATCGCCCTT
CCCAACAGTTGCGCAGCCTGAATGGCGAATGGG
[124 nt withheld, positions 7664-7787]
C
[91 nt withheld, positions 7789-7879]
A
[49 nt withheld, positions 7881-7929]
CCTTTGACGTTGGAGTCCACGTTCTTT
[37 nt withheld, positions 7957-7993]
ACCCTATCTCGGTCTATTCTTTTGATTTATAAGGGATTTTGCCGATTTCGGCCTATTGGTTAAAAAATGA
GCTGATTTAACAAAAATTTAACGCGAATTTTAACAAAATATTAACGCTTACAATTTAGGTGGCACTTTTC
GGGGAAATGTGCGCGGAACCCCTATTTGTTTATTTTTCTAAATACATTCAAATATGTATCCGCTCATGAG
ACAATAACCCTGATAAATGCTTCAATAATATTGAAAAAGGAAGAGTATGAGTATTCAACATTTCCGTGTC
GCCCTTATTCCCTTTTTTGCGGCATTTTGCCTTCCTGTTTTTGCTCACCCAGAAACGCTGGTGAAAGTAA
AAGATGCTGAAGATCAGTTGGGTGCACGAGTGGGTTACATCGAACTGGATCTCAACAGCGGTAAGATCCT
TGAGAGTTTTCGCCCCGAAGAACGTTTTCCAATGATGAGCACTTTTAAAGTTCTGCTATGTGGCGCGGTA
TTATCCCGTATTGACGCCGGGCAAGAGCAACTCGGTCGCCGCATACACTATTCTCAGAATGACTTGGTTG
AGTACTCACCAGTCACAGAAAAGCATCTTACGGATGGCATGACAGTAAGAGAATTATGCAGTGCTGCCAT
AACCATGAGTGATAACACTGCGGCCAACTTACTTCTGACAACGATCGGAGGACCGAAGGAGCTAACCGCT
TTTTTGCACAACATGGGGGATCATGTAACTCGCCTTGATCGTTGGGAACCGGAGCTGAATGAAGCCATAC
CAAACGACGAGCGTGACACCACGATGCCTGTAGCAATGGCAACAACGTTGCGCAAACTATTAACTGGCGA
ACTACTTACTCTAGCTTCCCGGCAACAATTAATAGACTGGATGGAGGCGGATAAAGTTGCAGGACCACTT
CTGCGCTCGGCCCTTCCGGCTGGCTGGTTTATTGCTGATAAATCTGGAGCCGGTGAGCGTGGGTCTCGCG
GTATCATTGCAGCACTGGGGCCAGATGGTAAGCCCTCCCGTATCGTAGTTATCTACACGACGGGGAGTCA
GGCAACTATGGATGAACGAAATAGACAGATCGCTGAGATAGGTGCCTCACTGATTAAGCATTGGTAACTG
TCAGACCAAGTTTACTCATATATACTTTAGATTGATTTAAAACTTCATTTTTAATTTAAAAGGATCTAGG
TGAAGATCCTTTTTGATAATCTCATGACCAAAATCCCTTAACGTGAGTTTTCGTTCCACTGAGCGTCAGA
CCCCGTAGAAAAGATCAAAGGATCTTCTTGAGATCCTTTTTTTCTGCGCGTAATCTGCTGCTTGCAAACA
AAAAAACCACCGCTACCAGCGGTGGTTTGTTTGCCGGATCAAGAGCTACCAACTCTTTTTCCGAAGGTAA
CTGGCTTCAGCAGAGCGCAGATACCAAATACTGTTCTTCTAGTGTAGCCGTAGTTAGGCCACCACTTCAA
GAACTCTGTAGCACCGCCTACATACCTCGCTCTGCTAATCCTGTTACCAGTGGCTGCTGCCAGTGGCGAT
AAGTCGTGTCTTACCGGGTTGGACTCAAGACGATAGTTACCGGATAAGGCGCAGCGGTCGGGCTGAACGG
GGGGTTCGTGCACACAGCCCAGCTTGGAGCGAACGACCTACACCGAACTGAGATACCTACAGCGTGAGCT
ATGAGAAAGCGCCACGCTTCCCGAAGGGAGAAAGGCGGACAGGTATCCGGTAAGCGGCAGGGTCGGAACA
GGAGAGCGCACGAGGGAGCTTCCAGGGGGAAACGCCTGGTATCTTTATAGTCCTGTCGGGTTTCGCCACC
TCTGACTTGAGCGTCGATTTTTGTGATGCTCGTCAGGGGGGCGGAGCCTATGGAAAAACGCCAGCAACGC
GGCCTTTTTACGGTTCCTGGCCTTTTGCTGGCCTTTTGCTCACATGTTCTTTCCTGCGTTATCCCCTGAT
TCTGTGGATAACCGTATTACCGCCTTTGAGTGAGCTGATACCGCTCGCCGCAGCCGAACGACCGAGCGCA
GCGAGTCAGTGAGCGAGGAAGCGGAAGAGCGCCCAATACGCAAACCGCCTCTCCCCGCGCGTTGGCCGAT
TCATTAATGCAGCTGGCACGACAGGTTTCCCGACTGGAAAGCGGGCAGTGAGCGCAACGCAATTAATGTG
AGTTAGCTCACTCATTAGGCACCCCAGGCTTTACACTTTATGCTTCCGGCTCGTATGTTGTGTGGAATTG
TGAGCGGATAACAATTTCACACAGGAAACAGCTATGACCATGATTACGCCAAGCGCGCAATTAACCCTCA
CTAAAGGGAACAAAAGCTGGAGCTGCAAGC
Features (pLannotate 1.2.2; 34 found; start..end, strand, type, name):
      5..231     +  promoter       RSV promoter: Rous sarcoma virus enhancer/promoter
    232..412     +  LTR            5' LTR (truncated): truncated 5' long terminal repeat (LTR) from HIV-1
    459..584     +  misc_feature   HIV-1 Ψ: packaging signal of human immunodeficiency virus type 1
    568..931     +  CDS            HIV-1 gag (fragment): gag protein from human immunodeficiency virus 1; gag
   1077..1310    +  misc_feature   RRE: The Rev response element (RRE) of HIV-1 allows for Rev-dependent mRNA export from the nucleus to the cytoplasm.
   1687..1713    +  CDS            Rev (fragment): human immunodeficiency virus 1 (HIV-1) Rev protein; rev; enhances nuclear export of unspliced and incompletely spliced viral mRNAs
   1720..1743    +  promoter       SV40 promoter (fragment): SV40 early promoter
   1744..1815    +  promoter       SV40 promoter (fragment): SV40 enhancer and early promoter
   1839..1974    +  rep_origin     SV40 ori: SV40 origin of replication
   2020..2616    +  CDS            PuroR (fragment): puromycin N-acetyltransferase; pac from Streptomyces; confers resistance to puromycin
   2665..2782    +  misc_feature   cPPT/CTS: central polypurine tract and central termination sequence of HIV-1
   2847..2913    +  CDS            small t antigen (fragment): SV40 (simian virus 40) small t antigen
   2920..4098    +  promoter       EF-1α promoter: strong constitutive promoter for human elongation factor EF-1α
   4119..4136    +  protein_bind   attB1 (fragment): mutant version of attB; core recombination site for the Gateway® BP reaction BP Clonase™
   4142..6004    +  CDS            TOX4: TOX4_HUMAN - Also known as C14orf92, KIAA0737. Experimental evidence at protein level: Swiss-Prot protein existence level 1. Component of the PTW/PP1 phosphatase complex, which plays a role in the control of chromatin structure and cell cycle progression during the transition from mitosis into interphase. From Homo sapiens (Human).
   6006..6030    -  protein_bind   attB2: mutant version of attB; recombination site for the Gateway® BP reaction BP Clonase™
   6038..6079    +  CDS            V5 tag: epitope tag from simian virus 5
   6095..6148    +  promoter       U6 promoter (fragment): RNA polymerase III promoter for human U6 snRNA
   6190..6778    +  misc_feature   WPRE: woodchuck hepatitis virus posttranscriptional regulatory element
   6829..6848    +  misc_feature   cPPT/CTS (fragment): central polypurine tract and central termination sequence of HIV-1
   6850..7083    +  LTR            3' LTR (ΔU3): self-inactivating 3' long terminal repeat (LTR) from HIV-1
   7161..7282    +  polyA_signal   SV40 poly(A) signal: SV40 polyadenylation signal
   7322..7457    +  rep_origin     SV40 ori: SV40 origin of replication
   7478..7496    -  promoter       T7 promoter: promoter for bacteriophage T7 RNA polymerase
   7504..7659    +  CDS            lacZα (fragment): LacZα fragment of β-galactosidase; lacZ fragment
   7664..8092    +  rep_origin     f1 ori (sequence partly withheld): f1 bacteriophage origin of replication; arrow indicates direction of (+) strand synthesis
   8145..8249    +  promoter       AmpR promoter: bla
   8250..9110    +  CDS            AmpR: β-lactamase; bla; confers resistance to ampicillin, carbenicillin, and related antibiotics
   9281..9869    +  rep_origin     ori: high-copy-number ColE1/pMB1/pBR322/pUC origin of replication
  10052..10144   +  CDS            lacI (fragment): lac repressor; lacI; The lac repressor binds to the lac operator to inhibit transcription in E. coli. This inhibition can be relieved by adding lactose or isopropyl-β-D-thiogalactopyranoside (IPTG).
  10157..10178   +  protein_bind   CAP binding site: CAP binding activates transcription in the presence of cAMP. E. coli catabolite activator protein
  10193..10223   +  promoter       lac promoter: promoter for the E. coli lac operon
  10231..10247   +  protein_bind   lac operator: The lac repressor binds to the lac operator to inhibit transcription in E. coli. This inhibition can be relieved by adding lactose or isopropyl-β-D-thiogalactopyranoside (IPTG). lac repressor encoded by lacI
  10292..10310   +  promoter       T3 promoter: promoter for bacteriophage T3 RNA polymerase
