[The description below was written by a language model from this plasmid's Addgene catalogue record and pLannotate feature annotations shown in this document.]
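Description:
TFORF3436 is a third-generation-style, self-inactivating lentiviral expression plasmid built on the pLX_TRC317 backbone and carrying the human transcription factor TOX4 as its open reading frame. It is propagated in E. coli through a high-copy ColE1/pUC-type origin with ampicillin resistance (β-lactamase), and also retains an f1 origin and remnants of a lac/lacZα cloning region flanked by T7 and T3 promoters. The depositor notes that the plasmid can recombine in bacteria, which is a common concern with LTR-containing vectors.

The viral genome is transcribed in packaging cells from an RSV promoter fused to a truncated HIV-1 5' LTR, followed by the Ψ packaging signal with a gag fragment, the Rev response element and a cPPT/CTS. It ends in a ΔU3 3' LTR that inactivates LTR promoter activity after integration, with an SV40 poly(A) signal downstream. Within the provirus, an SV40 promoter/origin region precedes a puromycin N-acetyltransferase gene for selecting transduced mammalian cells. A separate EF-1α promoter drives the TOX4 ORF, which was inserted by Gateway cloning and sits between attB1 and attB2 sites. A V5 epitope lies just after attB2, giving a C-terminal tag, and a WPRE downstream enhances transcript expression.

According to the record, each plasmid in this collection also carries a unique 24-bp barcode. It is not annotated in the feature table, so its position is not stated. The barcode lets the transcription factor be identified in pooled overexpression screens, such as those aimed at directed differentiation.
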