Addgene plasmid #144912: TFORF3436
Purpose: Lentiviral vector for overexpressing transcription factor ORFs with unique 24-bp barcodes. Barcodes facilitate identification of transcription factors in pooled screens.
Depositing lab: Feng Zhang. Depositing organization: Broad Institute. Publication: A transcription factor atlas of directed differentiation. Joung J, Ma S, Tay T, Geiger-Schuller KR, Kirchgatterer PC, Verdine VK, Guo B, Arias-Garcia MA, Allen WE, Singh A, Kuksenko O, Abudayyeh OO, Gootenberg JS, Fu Z, Macrae RK, Buenrostro JD, Regev A, Zhang F. Cell. 2023 Jan 5;186(1):209-229.e26. doi: 10.1016/j.cell.2022.11.026. PubMed 36608654.
Backbone
  Vector backbone: pLX_TRC317
  Backbone manufacturer: Broad Institute Genetic Perturbation Platform
  Backbone size w/o insert (bp): 8264
  Vector type: Mammalian Expression, Lentiviral
  Selectable markers: Puromycin
Growth in bacteria
  Bacterial resistance: Ampicillin, 100 μg/mL
  Growth temperature: 37°C
  Growth strain: NEB Stable
  Copy number: High Copy
Gene/Insert
  Gene/Insert name: TOX4
  Species: H. sapiens (human)
  Insert size (bp): 2069
  Entrez Gene: TOX4 (a.k.a. C14orf92, KIAA0737, LCP1, MIG7)
  Promoter: EF1a
  Tag / fusion protein: V5 (C terminal on insert)
  Cloning method: Gateway Cloning
  Sequencing primers: 5′ GGGTGGAGACTGAAGTTAGGCCAG; 3′ CACATAGCGTAAAAGGAGCAACATAG
Resource information
  A portion of this plasmid was derived from a plasmid made by: Broad Institute Genetic Perturbation Platform
Terms and licenses: Academic/Nonprofit Terms; Industry Terms: Not Available to Industry
Depositor comments: NM_014828.3 Please test multiple small colonies in case of plasmid recombination. To make this collection available in a timely manner, a portion of this collection was not fully sequenced by Addgene. If an Addgene verified full plasmid sequence is not available, please contact us prior to placing an order to request the full sequence.
How to cite: TFORF3436 was a gift from Feng Zhang (Addgene plasmid # 144912 ; http://n2t.net/addgene:144912 ; RRID:Addgene_144912)
