>Addgene plasmid #144912 | TFORF3436 | depositor partial sequence | sequence record 286851 | Insert
ATCGATTGATCAACAAGTTTGTACAAAAAAGTTGGCATGGAGTTTCCCGGAGGAAATGACAATTACCTGA
CGATCACAGGGCCTTCGCACCCCTTCCTGTCAGGGGCCGAGACATTCCATACACCAAGCTTGGGTGATGA
GGAATTTGAAATCCCACCTATCTCCTTGGATTCTGATCCCTCATTGGCTGTCTCAGATGTGGTTGGCCAC
TTTGATGACCTGGCAGACCCTTCCTCTTCACAGGATGGCAGTTTTTCAGCCCAGTATGGGGTCCAGACAT
TGGACATGCCTGTGGGCATGACCCATGGCTTGATGGAGCAGGGCGGGGGGCTCCTGAGTGGGGGCTTGAC
CATGGACTTGGACCACTCTATAGGAACTCAGTATAGTGCCAACCCACCTGTTACAATTGATGTACCAATG
ACAGACATGACATCTGGCTTGATGGGGCATAGCCAGTTGACCACCATTGATCAGTCAGAACTGAGTTCCC
AGCTGGGTTTGAGCCTAGGGGGTGGCACCATCCTGCCACCTGCCCAGTCACCTGAAGATCGTCTTTCAAC
CACCCCTTCACCTACTAGTTCACTTCACGAGGATGGTGTTGAGGATTTCCGGAGGCAACTTCCCAGCCAG
AAGACAGTCGTGGTGGAAGCAGGGAAAAAGCAGAAGGCCCCAAAGAAGAGAAAAAAGAAAGATCCTAATG
AACCTCAGAAACCAGTTTCAGCATATGCTTTATTCTTTCGTGATACACAGGCTGCCATCAAGGGACAGAA
TCCTAATGCCACTTTTGGTGAGGTTTCAAAAATTGTGGCCTCCATGTGGGATAGTCTTGGAGAGGAGCAA
AAACAGGTATATAAGAGGAAAACTGAGGCTGCCAAGAAAGAGTATCTGAAGGCACTGGCTGCTTACAAAG
ACAACCAGGAGTGTCAGGCCACTGTGGAAACAGTGGAATTGGATCCAGCACCACCATCACAAACTCCTTC
TCCACCTCCTATGGCTACTGTTGACCCAGCATCTCCAGCACCAGCTTCAATAGAGCCCCCTGCCCTGTCC
CCATCCATTGTTGTTAACTCCACCCTCTCATCCTATGTGGCAAACCAGGCATCTTCTGGAGCTGGGGGTC
AGCCCAATATCACCAAGTTGATTATTACCAAACAAATGTTGCCCTCTTCTATTACTATGTCTCAAGGAGG
GATGGTTACTGTTATCCCAGCCACAGTGGTGACCTCCCGAGGGCTCCAACTAGGCCAAACCAGTACAGCT
ACTATCCAGCCCAGTCAACAAGCCCAGATTGTCACTCGGTCAGTGTTGCAGGCAGCAGCAGCTGCTGCTG
CTGCTGCTTCTATGCAACTGCCTCCACCCCGACTACAGCCCCCTCCATTACAACAGATGCCACAGCCCCC
GACTCAGCAGCAAGTTACCATTCTGCAGCAGCCTCCTCCACTCCAGGCCATGCAACAGCCTCCACCTCAG
AAAGTTCGAATCAATTTACAGCAACAGCCTCCTCCTCTGCAGATCAAGAGTGTGCCTCTACCCACTTTGA
AAATGCAGACTACCTTAGTCCCACCAACTGTGGAAAGTAGTCCTGAGCGGCCTATGAACAACAGCCCTGA
GGCCCATACAGTGGAGGCACCTTCTCCTGAGACTATCTGTGAGATGATCACAGATGTAGTTCCTGAGGTT
GAGTCTCCTTCTCAGATGGATGTTGAATTGGTGAGTGGGTCTCCTGTGGCACTCTCACCCCAGCCTCGAT
GTGTGAGGTCTGGTTGTGAGAACCCTCCCATTGTGAGTAAGGACTGGGACAATGAATACTGCAGCAATGA
GTGTGTGGTGAAGCACTGCAGGGATGTATTCTTGGCCTGGGTAGCCTCTAGAAATTCAAACACAGTGGTG
TTTGTGAAATACCCAACTTTCTTGTACAAAGTGGTTGATATCGGTAAGCCTATCCCTAACCCTCTCCTCG
GTCTCGATTCTACGTAGTAATGAACTAGTCCGTAACTTGAAAGTATTTCGATTTCTTGGCTTTATATATC
TTGTGGAAAGGACGACTAAAAGCTTGAGACCCAGTTATG
