>Addgene plasmid #144912 | TFORF3436 | depositor partial sequence | sequence record 286852 | Barcode
CTAAAAGCTTGAGACCCAGTTATG
